Addgene plasmid #212984: pT7CFE1_EVD68_VP12A
Purpose: Encodes EV-D68 MO/14/18947 VP12A optimized for expression in mammalian transcription/translation extracts
Depositing lab: Karla Kirkegaard. Depositing organization: Stanford University.
Backbone
  Vector backbone: pT7CFE1
  Backbone manufacturer: Thermo Scientific
  Backbone size w/o insert (bp): 3500
  Total vector size (bp): 4973
  Vector type: Mammalian Cell Free Protein Expression
Growth in bacteria
  Bacterial resistance: Ampicillin, 100 μg/mL
  Growth temperature: 37°C
  Growth strain: DH5alpha
  Copy number: High Copy
Gene/Insert
  Gene/Insert name: EV-D68 MO/14/18947 VP12A
  Species: EV-D68 MO/14/18947
  Insert size (bp): 1365
  GenBank ID: KM851225.1
  Promoter: T7
  Tag / fusion protein: HA (N terminal on backbone)
  Cloning method: Restriction Enzyme; 5′ cloning site BamHI (not destroyed); 3′ cloning site XhoI (not destroyed)
  Sequencing primers: 5′ CACGATGATAATATGGCCTACCCCTACGACG; 3′ CAGTCAGATCTCAGTGGTGGTGGTGG
Terms and licenses: Academic/Nonprofit Terms; Industry Terms: Not Available to Industry
How to cite: pT7CFE1_EVD68_VP12A was a gift from Karla Kirkegaard (Addgene plasmid # 212984 ; http://n2t.net/addgene:212984 ; RRID:Addgene_212984)
