[The description below was written by a language model from this plasmid's Addgene catalogue record and pLannotate feature annotations shown in this document.]
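Description:
pT7CFE1_EVD68_VP12A is a roughly 5 kb plasmid built on the commercial pT7CFE1 backbone, a vector designed for protein synthesis in mammalian cell-free coupled transcription/translation extracts rather than for expression in living cells. It is propagated in E. coli as a high-copy plasmid through a ColE1/pUC-type origin and selected with ampicillin via the β-lactamase (AmpR) gene. An f1 phage origin is also present, along with short remnants of lacZα, bom and rop that are backbone leftovers with no evident functional role.

The expression cassette begins with a T7 promoter, which lets T7 RNA polymerase transcribe the insert in vitro. It is followed by the encephalomyocarditis virus IRES, which drives efficient cap-independent translation of the uncapped transcript in mammalian lysates. The insert, cloned between BamHI and XhoI, is a fragment of about 1.4 kb of the enterovirus D68 (strain MO/14/18947) polyprotein, named VP12A in the record. The name suggests the capsid protein VP1 joined to the 2A protease, although the record does not spell this out. The automated annotation confirms only a match to part of the EV-D68 polyprotein, and its descriptive text about the RNA polymerase is generic to that polyprotein entry, not specific to this fragment. The catalogue lists an N-terminal HA tag supplied by the backbone, which is not separately annotated in the feature table. A histidine tag fragment lies just downstream of the coding region, ahead of the T7 terminator.

The stated purpose is to produce EV-D68 VP12A in mammalian transcription/translation extracts. The epitope and His tags could serve for detection or purification, but the record does not describe specific downstream experiments.
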