Features (pLannotate 1.2.2; 12 found; start..end, strand, type, name):
      1..589     +  rep_origin     ori: high-copy-number ColE1/pMB1/pBR322/pUC origin of replication
    789..836     -  terminator     T7 terminator: transcription terminator for bacteriophage T7 RNA polymerase
    907..924     -  CDS            9xHis (fragment): 9xHis affinity tag
    931..2340    -  CDS            POLG_HED68 (fragment): Experimental evidence at protein level: Swiss-Prot protein existence level 1. [RNA-directed RNA polymerase]: Replicates the viral genomic RNA on the surface of intracellular membranes. May form linear arrays of subunits that propagate along a strong head-to-tail interaction called interface-I. Covalently attaches UMP to a tyrosine of VPg, which is used to prime RNA synthesis. The positive stranded RNA genome is first replicated at virus induced membranous vesicles, creating a dsRNA genomic replication form. This dsRNA is then used as template to synthesize positive stranded RNA genomes. ss(+)R
   2357..2818    -  misc_feature   IRES: internal ribosome entry site (IRES) of the encephalomyocarditis virus (EMCV)
   2869..2887    -  promoter       T7 promoter: promoter for bacteriophage T7 RNA polymerase
   2890..3047    +  CDS            lacZα (fragment): LacZα fragment of β-galactosidase; lacZ fragment
   3051..3479    +  rep_origin     f1 ori (sequence partly withheld): f1 bacteriophage origin of replication; arrow indicates direction of (+) strand synthesis
   3507..3608    -  misc_feature   bom (fragment): basis of mobility region from pBR322
   3710..3745    -  CDS            rop (fragment): Rop protein, which maintains plasmids at low copy number; rop
   3840..3944    +  promoter       AmpR promoter: bla
   3945..4805    +  CDS            AmpR: β-lactamase; bla; confers resistance to ampicillin, carbenicillin, and related antibiotics
>Addgene plasmid #212984 | pT7CFE1_EVD68_VP12A | addgene full sequence | sequence record 420357 | Addgene NGS Result
TTGAGATCCTTTTTTTCTGCGCGTAATCTGCTGCTTGCAAACAAAAAAACCACCGCTACCAGCGGTGGTT
TGTTTGCCGGATCAAGAGCTACCAACTCTTTTTCCGAAGGTAACTGGCTTCAGCAGAGCGCAGATACCAA
ATACTGTTCTTCTAGTGTAGCCGTAGTTAGGCCACCACTTCAAGAACTCTGTAGCACCGCCTACATACCT
CGCTCTGCTAATCCTGTTACCAGTGGCTGCTGCCAGTGGCGATAAGTCGTGTCTTACCGGGTTGGACTCA
AGACGATAGTTACCGGATAAGGCGCAGCGGTCGGGCTGAACGGGGGGTTCGTGCACACAGCCCAGCTTGG
AGCGAACGACCTACACCGAACTGAGATACCTACAGCGTGAGCTATGAGAAAGCGCCACGCTTCCCGAAGG
GAGAAAGGCGGACAGGTATCCGGTAAGCGGCAGGGTCGGAACAGGAGAGCGCACGAGGGAGCTTCCAGGG
GGAAACGCCTGGTATCTTTATAGTCCTGTCGGGTTTCGCCACCTCTGACTTGAGCGTCGATTTTTGTGAT
GCTCGTCAGGGGGGCGGAGCCTATGGAAAAACGCCAGCAACGCGGCCTTTTTACGGTTCCTGGCCTTTTG
CTGGCCTTTTGCTCACATGTTCTTTCCTGCGTTATCCCCTGATTCTGTGGATAACCGTATTACCGCCTTT
GAGTGAGCTGATACCGCTCGCCGCAGCCGAACGACCGAGCGCAGCGAGTCAGTGAGCGAGGAAGCCCGGA
TATAGTTCCTCCTTTCAGCAAAAAACCCCTCAAGACCCGTTTAGAGGCCCCAAGGGGTTATGCTAGTTAT
TGCTCAGCGGACTAGTGTTTAAACTTTTTTTTTTTTTTTTTTTTTTTTTTTTTCAGTCAGATCTCAGTGG
TGGTGGTGGTGGTGCTCGAGTTGTTCCATAGCATCAGTATCTAACCATAGCAAATTCCTGATATCAGTGA
AAGCTACAATTCCACCCCCTCCTGCTGTAAGAAGACCGATTACCCCATGTGGACAAACTAGTAAACCACC
GCAATCTCCTGCTTCCGCAGGACCAACTGCCAAAAGTACATTGGTCTGGTACCTTGCTGGGTAATATTCA
TTTTGTTCAATCCATTGAATCCCTGGGCCTTCAAAGCAAATCGGGTAACTTCTGTTTTTGTGCCTACAAT
AGTAAACCCCTGTGTTGCACTTGCATCTTGCTATTTGGTGCCTTCCATGAGCAGCAATGGGGGTAACCAA
GACGTCTGATTGCCAATCCACATAGATAGCTGACTGTCTCTCTTCTGTAGTGGCCAAGTGATAGTTGATT
ATTTTAAAAGACCCTACAAAAACTCCTCCGAAGCCTGGACCAGTGTTCACTATATTATGAGGCATGGTTT
TGACACTGTCTCTATTGCCAATTATAGCACTGAGCGCATTTGGTGCTCTTTGTTTACCTTTGTAATTTGC
ATTTGCAATACTCATATATGGCAGAGTTCGTGGTGGTCGTGGTGCCCATGCTTTTATGTGTTTAGGCTTC
ATGTAAACCCTAACGGTCACTGTGAAACCAACTGGTTGGTGTTCATTCACTATTCTAACACATAAGTTAC
CAATAGTGTCAGCTGGATTTATTCCATACAGACCGTTTTTCTCAAATCCGGCAAAGCCATCATAAAAAAC
TGAGTATGCTGAGTTAATGCACATAAAAGGTATGGTTATTCTGGCTGGGGGGTCGGAGATTTTAAAGAAT
ACACTAGCATTACTGCCTGACTGCCAGTGGAATGAGTCCTGCTTTTCTGGGGTAAGAGCACCAGTGGGTA
CAAACATTGCTTGAAGTGTCAAGTCAGGAAGACCCACGTATGTATTATTACCACTACCATTCACTGCTAC
AGTTGTGAGTATAGTGATCTCAGCATCAAATCTAAGGTATGTGAATAATTCTAATTTTCTTCTTAACTGT
ACAAAGGATCTGGTGTTAATTGTCCATTTGAAAAAGTTCTTGTCTGCTCGTGCTGTAGACGAAGTATGAT
CTTTGTATTCAAAACTTCTCTTTGATACCAAAGCTGCTCTACTGAGAAAATTCTCCACTAGAGTCTCGGA
TACACCGTGCTGATTTATCACTGTGCGAGTTTGTATGGCTTCTTCTGGTTCAGTGTTAGAAGTTACACCT
GTTTCAACTGCATTTAAGCTAGGGACCACACCAAGTTCAGCATTAATCTCACTTTTCACAGTGTCGGTCG
CTGTTTTGATGATGCTCTCGATCTGGTAGGCTGCCTCTGCTGCATGTAAATGGTCTAGGGATCCCATATG
GGTGGTGGCCAGGGCGTAGTCGGGCACGTCGTAGGGGTAGGCCATATTATCATCGTGTTTTTCAAAGGAA
AACCACGTCCCCGTGGTTCGGGGGGCCTAGACGTTTTTTAACCTCGACTAAACACATGTAAAGCATGTGC
ACCGAGGCCCCAGATCAGATCCCATACAATGGGGTACCTTCTGGGCATCCTTCAGCCCCTTGTTGAATAC
GCTTGAGGTGAGCCATTTGACTCTTTCCACAACTATCCAACTCACAACGTGGCACTGGGGTTGTGCCGCC
TTTGCAGGTGTATCTTATACACGTGGCTTTTGGCCGCAGAGGCACCTGTCGCCAGGTGGGGGGTTCCGCT
GCCTGCAAAGGGTCGCTACAGACGTTGTTTGTCTTCAAGAAGCTTCCAGAGGAACTGCTTCCTTCACGAC
ATTCAACAGACCTTGCATTCCTTTGGCGAGAGGGGAAAGACCCCTAGGAATGCTCGTCAAGAAGACAGGG
CCAGGTTTCCGGGCCCTCACATTGCCAAAAGACGGCAATATGGTGGAAAATAACCGGAATTAATTCGCCC
TATAGTGAGTCGTATTACAATTCACTGGCCGTCGTTTTACAACGTCGTGACTGGGAAAACCCTGGCGTTA
CCCAACTTAATCGCCTTGCAGCACATCCCCCTTTCGCCAGCTGGCGTAATAGCGAAGAGGCCCGCACCGA
TCGCCCTTCCCAACAGTTGCGCAGCCTGAATGGCGAATGG
[124 nt withheld, positions 3051-3174]
C
[91 nt withheld, positions 3176-3266]
A
[49 nt withheld, positions 3268-3316]
CCTTTGACGTTGGAGTCCACGTTCTTT
[37 nt withheld, positions 3344-3380]
ACCCTATCTCGGTCTATTCTTTTGATTTATAAGGGATTTTGCCGATTTCGGCCTATTGGTTAAAAAATGA
GCTGATTTAACAAAAATTTAACGCGAATTTTAACAAAATATTAACGCTTACAATTTCCTGATGCGGTATT
TTCTCCTTACGCATCTGTGCGGTATTTCACACCGCATATATGGTGCACTCTCAGTACAATCTGCTCTGAT
GCCGCATAGTTAAGCCAGCCCCGACACCCGCCAACACCCGCTGACGCGCCCTGACGGGCTTGTCTGCTCC
CGGCATCCGCTTACAGACAAGCTGTGACCGTCTCCGGGAGCTGCATGTGTCAGAGGTTTTCACCGTCATC
ACCGAAACGCGCGAGACGAAAGGGCCTCGTGATACGCCTATTTTTATAGGTTAATGTCATGATAATAATG
GTTTCTTAGACGTCAGGTGGCACTTTTCGGGGAAATGTGCGCGGAACCCCTATTTGTTTATTTTTCTAAA
TACATTCAAATATGTATCCGCTCATGAGACAATAACCCTGATAAATGCTTCAATAATATTGAAAAAGGAA
GAGTATGAGTATTCAACATTTCCGTGTCGCCCTTATTCCCTTTTTTGCGGCATTTTGCCTTCCTGTTTTT
GCTCACCCAGAAACGCTGGTGAAAGTAAAAGATGCTGAAGATCAGTTGGGTGCACGAGTGGGTTACATCG
AACTGGATCTCAACAGCGGTAAGATCCTTGAGAGTTTTCGCCCCGAAGAACGTTTTCCAATGATGAGCAC
TTTTAAAGTTCTGCTATGTGGCGCGGTATTATCCCGTATTGACGCCGGGCAAGAGCAACTCGGTCGCCGC
ATACACTATTCTCAGAATGACTTGGTTGAGTACTCACCAGTCACAGAAAAGCATCTTACGGATGGCATGA
CAGTAAGAGAATTATGCAGTGCTGCCATAACCATGAGTGATAACACTGCGGCCAACTTACTTCTGACAAC
GATCGGAGGACCGAAGGAGCTAACCGCTTTTTTGCACAACATGGGGGATCATGTAACTCGCCTTGATCGT
TGGGAACCGGAGCTGAATGAAGCCATACCAAACGACGAGCGTGACACCACGATGCCTGTAGCAATGGCAA
CAACGTTGCGCAAACTATTAACTGGCGAACTACTTACTCTAGCTTCCCGGCAACAATTAATAGACTGGAT
GGAGGCGGATAAAGTTGCAGGACCACTTCTGCGCTCGGCCCTTCCGGCTGGCTGGTTTATTGCTGATAAA
TCTGGAGCCGGTGAGCGTGGGTCTCGCGGTATCATTGCAGCACTGGGGCCAGATGGTAAGCCCTCCCGTA
TCGTAGTTATCTACACGACGGGGAGTCAGGCAACTATGGATGAACGAAATAGACAGATCGCTGAGATAGG
TGCCTCACTGATTAAGCATTGGTAACTGTCAGACCAAGTTTACTCATATATACTTTAGATTGATTTAAAA
CTTCATTTTTAATTTAAAAGGATCTAGGTGAAGATCCTTTTTGATAATCTCATGACCAAAATCCCTTAAC
GTGAGTTTTCGTTCCACTGAGCGTCAGACCCCGTAGAAAAGATCAAAGGATCTTC
